>Addgene plasmid #226199 | pCHC005 (∆RE) | addgene full sequence | sequence record 453519 | Addgene NGS Result
CCGGATGAATGTCAGCTACTGGGCTATCTGGACAAGGGAAAACGCAAGCGCAAAGAGAAAGCAGGTAGCT
TGCAGTGGGCTTACATGGCGATAGCTAGACTGGGCGGTTTTATGGACAGCAAGCGAACCGGAATTGCCAG
CTGGGGCGCCCTCTGGTAAGGTTGGGAAGCCCTGCAAAGTAAACTGGATGGCTTTCTTGCCGCCAAGGAT
CTGATGGCGCAGGGGATCAAGATCTGATCAAGAGACAGGATGAGGATCGTTTCGCATGATTGAACAAGAT
GGATTGCACGCAGGTTCTCCGGCCGCTTGGGTGGAGAGGCTATTCGGCTATGACTGGGCACAACAGACAA
TCGGCTGCTCTGATGCCGCCGTGTTCCGGCTGTCAGCGCAGGGGCGCCCGGTTCTTTTTGTCAAGACCGA
CCTGTCCGGTGCCCTGAATGAACTCCAAGACGAGGCAGCGCGGCTATCGTGGCTGGCCACGACGGGCGTT
CCTTGCGCAGCTGTGCTCGACGTTGTCACTGAAGCGGGAAGGGACTGGCTGCTATTGGGCGAAGTGCCGG
GGCAGGATCTCCTGTCATCTCACCTTGCTCCTGCCGAGAAAGTATCCATCATGGCTGATGCAATGCGGCG
GCTGCATACGCTTGATCCGGCTACCTGCCCATTCGACCACCAAGCGAAACATCGCATCGAGCGAGCACGT
ACTCGGATGGAAGCCGGTCTTGTCGATCAGGATGATCTGGACGAAGAGCATCAGGGGCTCGCGCCAGCCG
AACTGTTCGCCAGGCTCAAGGCGCGGATGCCCGACGGCGAGGATCTCGTCGTGACCCATGGCGATGCCTG
CTTGCCGAATATCATGGTGGAAAATGGCCGCTTTTCTGGATTCATCGACTGTGGCCGGCTGGGTGTGGCG
GACCGCTATCAGGACATAGCGTTGGCTACCCGTGATATTGCTGAAGAGCTTGGCGGCGAATGGGCTGACC
GCTTCCTCGTGCTTTACGGTATCGCCGCTCCCGATTCGCAGCGCATCGCCTTCTATCGCCTTCTTGACGA
GTTCTTCTGAGCGGGACTCTGGGGTTCGCTAGAGGATCGATCCTTTTTAACCCATCACATATACCTGCCG
TTCACTATTATTTAGTGAAATGAGATATTATGATATTTTCTGAATTGTGATTAAAAAGGCAACTTTATGC
CCATGCAACAGAAACTATAAAAAATACAGAGAATGAAAAGAAACAGATAGATTTTTTAGTTCTTTAGGCC
CGTAGTCTGCAAATCCTTTTATGATTTTCTATCAAACAAAAGAGGAAAATAGACCAGTTGCAATCCAAAC
GAGAGTCTAATAGAATGAGGTCGAAAAGTAAATCGCGCGGGTTTGTTACTGATAAAGCAGGCAAGACCTA
AAATGTGTAAAGGGCAAAGTGTATACTTTGGCGTCACCCCTTACATATTTTAGGTCTTTTTTTATTGTGC
GTAACTAACTTGCCATCTTCAAACAGGAGGGCTGGAAGAAGCAGACCGCTAACACAGTACATAAAAAAGG
AGACATGAACGATGAACATCAAAAAGTTTGCAAAACAAGCAACAGTATTAACCTTTACTACCGCACTGCT
GGCAGGAGGCGCAACTCAAGCGTTTGCGAAAGAAACGAACCAAAAGCCATATAAGGAAACATACGGCATT
TCCCATATTACACGCCATGATATGCTGCAAATCCCTGAACAGCAAAAAAATGAAAAATATCAAGTTTCTG
AATTTGATTCGTCCACAATTAAAAATATCTCTTCTGCAAAAGGCCTGGACGTTTGGGACAGCTGGCCATT
ACAAAACGCTGACGGCACTGTCGCAAACTATCACGGCTACCACATCGTCTTTGCATTAGCCGGAGATCCT
AAAAATGCGGATGACACATCGATTTACATGTTCTATCAAAAAGTCGGCGAAACTTCTATTGACAGCTGGA
AAAACGCTGGCCGCGTCTTTAAAGACAGCGACAAATTCGATGCAAATGATTCTATCCTAAAAGACCAAAC
ACAAGAATGGTCAGGTTCAGCCACATTTACATCTGACGGAAAAATCCGTTTATTCTACACTGATTTCTCC
GGTAAACATTACGGCAAACAAACACTGACAACTGCACAAGTTAACGTATCAGCATCAGACAGCTCTTTGA
ACATCAACGGTGTAGAGGATTATAAATCAATCTTTGACGGTGACGGAAAAACGTATCAAAATGTACAGCA
GTTCATCGATGAAGGCAACTACAGCTCAGGCGACAACCATACGCTGAGAGATCCTCACTACGTAGAAGAT
AAAGGCCACAAATACTTAGTATTTGAAGCAAACACTGGAACTGAAGATGGCTACCAAGGCGAAGAATCTT
TATTTAACAAAGCATACTATGGCAAAAGCACATCATTCTTCCGTCAAGAAAGTCAAAAACTTCTGCAAAG
CGATAAAAAACGCACGGCTGAGTTAGCAAACGGCGCTCTCGGTATGATTGAGCTAAACGATGATTACACA
CTGAAAAAAGTGATGAAACCGCTGATTGCATCTAACACAGTAACAGATGAAATTGAACGCGCGAACGTCT
TTAAAATGAACGGCAAATGGTACCTGTTCACTGACTCCCGCGGATCAAAAATGACGATTGACGGCATTAC
GTCTAACGATATTTACATGCTTGGTTATGTTTCTAATTCTTTAACTGGCCCATACAAGCCGCTGAACAAA
ACTGGCCTTGTGTTAAAAATGGATCTTGATCCTAACGATGTAACCTTTACTTACTCACACTTCGCTGTAC
CTCAAGCGAAAGGAAACAATGTCGTGATTACAAGCTATATGACAAACAGAGGATTCTACGCAGACAAACA
ATCAACGTTTGCGCCGAGCTTCCTGCTGAACATCAAAGGCAAGAAAACATCTGTTGTCAAAGACAGCATC
CTTGAACAAGGACAATTAACAGTTAACAAATAAAAACGCAAAAGAAAATGCCGATGGGTACCGAGCGAAA
TGACCGACCAAGCGACGCCCAACCTGCCATCACGAGATTTCGATTCCACCGCCGCCTTCTATGAAAGGTT
GGGCTTCGGAATCGTTTTCCGGGACGCCCTCGCGGACGTGCTCATAGTCCACGACGCCCGTGATTTTGTA
GCCCTGGCCGACGGCCAGCAGGTAGGCCGACAGGCTCATGCCGGCCGCCGCCGCCTTTTCCTCAATCGCT
CTTCGTTCGTCTGGAAGGCAGTACACCTTGATAGGTGGGCTGCCCTTCCTGGTTGGCTTGGTTTCATCAG
CCATCCGCTTGCCCTCATCTGTTACGCCGGCGGTAGCCGGCCAGCCTCGCAGAGCAGGATTCCCGTTGAG
CACCGCCAGGTGCGAATAAGGGACAGTGAAGAAGGAACACCCGCTCGCGGGTGGGCCTACTTCACCTATC
CTGCCCGGCTGACGCCGTTGGATACACCAAGGAAAGTCTACACGAACCCTTTGGCAAAATCCTGTATATC
GTGCGAAAAAGGATGGATATACCGAAAAAATCGCTATAATGACCCCGAAGCAGGGTTATGCAGCGGAAAA
GCGCTGCTTCCCTGCTGTTTTGTGGAATATCTACCGACTGGAAACAGGCAAATGCAGGAAATTACTGAAC
TGAGGGGACAGGCGAGAGACGATGCCAAAGAGCTCCTGAAAATCTCGATAACTCAAAAAATACGCCCGGT
AGTGATCTTATTTCATTATGGTGAAAGTTGGAACCTCTTACGTGCCGATCAACGTCTCATTTTCGCCAAA
AGTTGGCCCAGGGCTTCCCGGTATCAACAGGGACACCAGGATTTATTTATTCTGCGAAGTGATCTTCCGT
CACAGGTATTTATTCGGCGCAAAGTGCGTCGGGTGATGCTGCCAACTTACTGATTTAGTGTATGATGGTG
TTTTTGAGGTGCTCCAGTGGCTTCTGTTTCTATCAGCTCCTGAAAATCTCGATAACTCAAAAAATACGCC
CGGTAGTGATCTTATTTCATTATGGTGAAAGTTGGAACCTCTTACGTGCCGATCAACGTCTCATTTTCGC
CAAAAGTTGGCCCAGGGCTTCCCGGTATCAACAGGGACACCAGGATTTATTTATTCTGCGAAGTGATCTT
CCGTCACAGGTATTTATTCGGCGCAAAGTGCGTCGGGTGATGCTGCCAACTTACTGATTTAGTGTATGAT
GGTGTTTTTGAGGTGCTCCAGTGGCTTCTGTTTCTATCAGGGCTGGATGATCCTCCAGCGCGGGGATCTC
ATGCTGGAGTTCTTCGCCCACCCCAAAAGGATCTAGGTGAAGATCCTTTTTGATAATCTCATGACCAAAA
TCCCTTAACGTGAGTTTTCGTTCCACTGAGCGTCAGACCCCGTAGAAAAGATCAAAGGATCTTCTTGAGA
TCCTTTTTTTCTGCGCGTAATCTGCTGCTTGCAAACAAAAAAACCACCGCTACCAGCGGTGGTTTGTTTG
CCGGATCAAGAGCTACCAACTCTTTTTCCGAAGGTAACTGGCTTCAGCAGAGCGCAGATACCAAATACTG
TTCTTCTAGTGTAGCCGTAGTTAGGCCACCACTTCAAGAACTCTGTAGCACCGCCTACATACCTCGCTCT
GCTAATCCTGTTACCAGTGGCTGCTGCCAGTGGCGATAAGTCGTGTCTTACCGGGTTGGACTCAAGACGA
TAGTTACCGGATAAGGCGCAGCGGTCGGGCTGAACGGGGGGTTCGTGCACACAGCCCAGCTTGGAGCGAA
CGACCTACACCGAACTGAGATACCTACAGCGTGAGCTATGAGAAAGCGCCACGCTTCCCGAAGGGAGAAA
GGCGGACAGGTATCCGGTAAGCGGCAGGGTCGGAACAGGAGAGCGCACGAGGGAGCTTCCAGGGGGAAAC
GCCTGGTATCTTTATAGTCCTGTCGGGTTTCGCCACCTCTGACTTGAGCGTCGATTTTTGTGATGCTCGT
CAGGGGGGCGGAGCCTATGGAAAAACGCCAGCAACGCGGCCTTTTTACGGTTCCTGGCCTTTTGCTGGCC
TTTTGCTCACATGTTCTTTCCTGCGTTATCCCCTGATTCTGTGGATAACCGTATTACCGCCTTTGAGTGA
GCTGATACCGCTCGCCGCAGCCGAACGACCGAGCGCAGCGAGTCAGTGAGCGAGGAAGCGGAAGAGCGCC
CAATACGCAAACCGCCTCTCCCCGCGCGTTGGCCGATTCATTAATGCAGCTGGCACGACAGGTTTCCCGA
CTGGAAAGCGGGCAGTGAGCGCAACGCAATTAATGTGAGTTAGCTCACTCAGGAAACAGCTATGACATGA
TTACGAATTCGACGATGACGAAGATTTCTCCGAGCAGTGTTTTTCGTCCGGCATACTTTTTTCATGTCGC
CAAGCAAGCTGAGCGATTCCTGAAGGCTCAAACCAATGGCACTGGCATTCCACACGTTGACCGAGAGCTT
CTCGAGGGGATAAAGGTCTTTTGTCCTGGCTCTACGGAGCAGCAATTACTTGCGGAAATCCTCGACACTC
TCGACACCGCCATCTACGAAACTGAAGCGATCATCGCCAAGCTCAAGGCGGTCAAGCAAGGCCTGCTGCA
TGACCTCTTGACGCGCGGCATCGACGCCAACGGCGAATTGCGCCCACCTCAGGCCGAGGCACCGCATCTC
TACGAGTCGTCACCGTTGGGTTGGATTCCGAATGAGTGGGGTCTTGCTCCTACAGCAACTCGCTGCCATC
TGATAACCAAAGGCACTACCCCTGCGGCTAATGAGATGTGGCAGGGTGGCGCGGGAATTAGGTTTCTGCG
AGTCGATAATCTTTCTTTCGATGGACAACTGGATCTAGATGCAAGCACGTTTCGAGTTAGCCTTGCCACG
CACAAAGGTTTTCTGGCTCGTTCAAGATGCCTTGAAGGTGATGTGCTGACGAACATCGTTGGCCCACCTC
TAGGGAAACTGGGGCTTGTTACCAAAGAAATTGGTGAGGTCAATATTAATCAAGCAATTGCGTTATTTCG
ACCAACCGAACAACTACTGCCAAAGTTCCTATTAATCTGGCTTAGTAGCTCAATCTCGCAGTCTTGGCTG
AGGAACCGAGCCAAGCAGACGTCGGGACAAGTGAATCTGACCCTCGCTCTATGCCAGGAGCTTCCTCTAC
CTCGGATGACGATCAATGAGCAACAGGCAATCGTTGACCGAGTTGATGCCGCGCAGGAACAAATCTGGTG
TGAGGAGGAACTGATCCGAAAGATGCGACTTGAGAAATCTGGCCTTATGGATGACCTCCTCACCGGCCGC
GTCCGCGTCAAGCCGCAGCTGGCGGAAACCAAACAAGCAGGGAGCGCCTGAGTTTAAACTGCCTTCGCCG
GTGAAATTGCCAAGCCTTCAGATCGGTGACCTCCGGTTCACGCTCCAGCGGAGCGCGCGCCGCAGAACTA
TGCAGATCACCGTGGAGCGCAGTGGCGACTTGATGCTCTGCGCACCGCCGGAGGTGGACGAGGCCGCGCT
GCGAGCATTCGTGCTGGAGAAGCGCTTCTGGATCTACACCAAGCTGGCCGAGAAGGACCGCTTGCAGCGC
CAGGTTCCGCGCAAGGAATTCGTCGGAGGCGAGGGATTCTTGTATCTCGGCCGCAGCCATCGGCTGAAGG
TGGTCGATGAACAGAATGTGCCACTGAAGTTGAATGGAGGCCGCTTTTGTCTGCGCCGTGACGCCCTACC
CGCCGCGCGCGAGCATTTCATCCGCTGGTACGGCGAGCGTGCCAAGGCCTGGCTTTCGGGGCGTGTAGCT
GACTACCAGTCGCGAATGGAGGTGACGCCTGCCGGCGTCAAGGTGCAGGACCTTGGATATCGCTGGGGTT
CGTGTGGCAAGGGCGACTGGCTGTACTTCCACTGGAAGGCAATCCTGCTGCCGGCGCGCATCGCTGAGTA
TGTCGTGGTGCATGAGATTGCCCATCTGCATGAGCCGCACCACACGCCTGCGTTCTGGCTTCGAGTGGAG
CGTGCCATGCCGGACTATGCGCAACGCAAGGCCTGGCTGGCCGAGCATGGAATCGATGTTGAAGGAATCT
AAAGAACGATGGCTGACTATTTCACCAGTGACTACTTCAAGCTGCTGAACAAGTGGAAGGGGCAGAAGCG
TGACGAGTCCAACCCCGAGCAGAACCGCGCTTATGAAGATCTGAAGAAGGCCTACGAGGTGACGGAGGCG
TGGGCGGACAAGGTTAAGGCCGAGTTGTTCCCTGTCGGGCGCGTCGAGATTCGTAAGCGCCCGACCAACC
AGGGCAACAACTTTGCCAGCTACAACTGGGCCAAAATCTACCCTTCATCTGAGGCGCCGAAAGAGTTGGC
TTACACAGTTGGCATCGGCGCCGATGACGGCTTCGTAGTCAAGATCGATACCGTTGAAGCTTGGCACTGG
CCGTCGTTTTACAACGTCGTGACTGGGAAAACCCTGGCGTTACCCAACTTAATCGCCTTGCAGCACATCC
CCCTTTCGCCAGCTGGCGTAATAGCGAAGAGGCCCGCACCGATCGCCCTTCCCAACAGTTGCGCAGCCTG
AATGGCGAATGGCGATAAGCTAGCTTCACGCTGCCGCAAGCACTCAGGGCGCAAGGGCTGCTAAAGGAAG
CGGAACACGTAGAAAGCCAGTCCGCAGAAACGGTGCTGACC
Features (pLannotate 1.2.2; 16 found; start..end, strand, type, name):
    266..1057    +  CDS            neo: KKA2_KLEPN - Also known as kan, nptII. Experimental evidence at protein level: Swiss-Prot protein existence level 1. Resistance to kanamycin, neomycin, paromomycin, ribostamycin, butirosin and gentamicin B. From Klebsiella pneumoniae.
   1106..1551    +  promoter       sacB promoter: sacR; sacB promoter and control region
   1552..2973    +  CDS            SacB: secreted levansucrase that renders bacterial growth sensitive to sucrose; Bacillus subtilis sacB; negative selection marker
   3010..3108    +  CDS            ble (fragment): BLE_KLEPN - Experimental evidence at protein level: Swiss-Prot protein existence level 1. Binding protein with a strong affinity to the bleomycin family of antibiotics. Binds to CL990; an antimitotic-antibiotic compound. From Klebsiella pneumoniae.
   3109..3294    -  CDS            traJ (fragment): oriT-recognizing protein; traJ
   3327..3436    -  oriT           oriT: incP origin of transfer
   3671..3761    -  promoter       cat promoter: promoter of the E. coli cat gene encoding chloramphenicol acetyltransferase
   3882..3958    +  mobile_element IS1 (fragment): prokaryotic transposable element IS1
   3955..4045    -  promoter       cat promoter: promoter of the E. coli cat gene encoding chloramphenicol acetyltransferase
   4166..4240    +  mobile_element IS1 (fragment): prokaryotic transposable element IS1
   4241..4294    +  CDS            ble (fragment): BLE_KLEPN - Experimental evidence at protein level: Swiss-Prot protein existence level 1. Binding protein with a strong affinity to the bleomycin family of antibiotics. Binds to CL990; an antimitotic-antibiotic compound. From Klebsiella pneumoniae.
   4405..4993    +  rep_origin     ori: high-copy-number ColE1/pMB1/pBR322/pUC origin of replication
   5176..5268    +  CDS            lacI (fragment): lac repressor; lacI; The lac repressor binds to the lac operator to inhibit transcription in E. coli. This inhibition can be relieved by adding lactose or isopropyl-β-D-thiogalactopyranoside (IPTG).
   5281..5301    +  protein_bind   CAP binding site: CAP binding activates transcription in the presence of cAMP. E. coli catabolite activator protein
   7415..7569    +  CDS            lacZα (fragment): LacZα fragment of β-galactosidase; lacZ fragment
   7582..234     +  CDS            tnpA (fragment) (across the origin): TN5P_ECOLX - Also known as tnp. Experimental evidence at protein level: Swiss-Prot protein existence level 1. Mediates transposition of transposon Tn5 by a 'cut and paste' mechanism. First, the monomeric transposase binds the 19 bp inverted DNA repeats flanking the transposon. Then, dimerization of the DNA- bound transposase creates a synaptic DNA complex. After nicking of the first DNA strand, excision of the transposon proceeds through a series of intermediates. The transposase then mediates the insertion of the transposon at a new site by strand transfer. The activity of the wild- type tran
