[The description below was written by a language model from this plasmid's Addgene catalogue record and pLannotate feature annotations shown in this document.]
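Description:
pCHC005 (∆RE) is a conjugative allelic-exchange (suicide) plasmid built on the pK18mobsacB backbone, designed to delete the gene for a type I restriction endonuclease subunit from the genome of Cupriavidus necator H16. The record writes this locus both as H16_0006 and as H16_A0006. The plasmid is propagated in E. coli from a high-copy ColE1/pUC-type origin and selected with kanamycin through the Tn5-derived neo (nptII) gene. This type of origin is generally not expected to replicate in the target host, so kanamycin-resistant recipients arise by integration of the plasmid into the chromosome. An incP oriT with an adjacent traJ fragment allows the plasmid to be mobilised by conjugation from a donor strain that supplies the transfer functions.

The insert consists of homology arms flanking the restriction subunit gene, assembled into the backbone by Gibson cloning. The automated annotation does not label these arms. However, a roughly 2.1 kb unannotated stretch lies between the CAP binding site of the lac region and the remaining lacZα fragment, which is consistent with an insert in the lacZα cloning region. The counter-selection marker is Bacillus subtilis sacB, expressed from its native promoter and control region. It encodes levansucrase, which makes cells sensitive to sucrose. In the usual two-step scheme, a first crossover is selected with kanamycin. Growth on sucrose then selects for a second recombination that removes the backbone, leaving either the wild-type locus or a markerless deletion. The other annotated features are partial remnants of the backbone's construction history (ble, IS1, cat promoter, lacI and Tn5 transposase fragments). The associated publication concerns engineering of C. necator H16 for improved growth on formate; the record does not state why this gene was deleted.
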