Addgene plasmid #226199: pCHC005 (∆RE)
Purpose: Conjugation knockout plasmid (pK18mobsacB) to delete H16_0006 (Type I restriction endonuclease subunit).
Depositing lab: Christopher Johnson. Depositing organization: National Laboratory of the Rockies (NLR). Publication: Improving growth of Cupriavidus necator H16 on formate using adaptive laboratory evolution-informed engineering. Calvey CH, Sanchez I Nogue V, White AM, Kneucker CM, Woodworth SP, Alt HM, Eckert CA, Johnson CW. Metab Eng. 2023 Jan;75:78-90. doi: 10.1016/j.ymben.2022.10.016. Epub 2022 Nov 9. PubMed 36368470.
Backbone
  Vector backbone: pK18mobsacB
  Backbone manufacturer: ATCC 87097
  Vector type: Synthetic Biology
  Selectable markers: KanR, SacB
Growth in bacteria
  Bacterial resistance: Kanamycin, 50 μg/mL
  Growth temperature: 37°C
  Growth strain: DH5alpha
  Copy number: High Copy
Gene/Insert
  Gene/Insert name: Homology arms for type I restriction-modification system restriction subunit H16_A0006
  Species: Cupriavidus necator H16
  Cloning method: Gibson Cloning
Terms and licenses: Academic/Nonprofit Terms; Industry Terms
How to cite: pCHC005 (∆RE) was a gift from Christopher Johnson (Addgene plasmid # 226199 ; http://n2t.net/addgene:226199 ; RRID:Addgene_226199)
